>Addgene plasmid #103770 | LSBr5and3 | depositor full sequence | sequence record 196586 | Full Sequence
AATTGAGGGGATAACGCAGGAAAGAACATGTGAGCAAAAGGCCAGCAAAAGGCCAGGAACCGTAAAAAGG
CCGCGTTGCTGGCGTTTTTCCATAGGCTCCGCCCCCCTGACGAGCATCACAAAAATCGACGCTCAAGTCA
GAGGTGGCGAAACCCGACAGGACTATAAAGATACCAGGCGTTTCCCCCTGGAAGCTCCCTCGTGCGCTCT
CCTGTTCCGACCCTGCCGCTTACCGGATACCTGTCCGCCTTTCTCCCTTCGGGAAGCGTGGCGCTTTCTC
ATAGCTCACGCTGTAGGTATCTCAGTTCGGTGTAGGTCGTTCGCTCCAAGCTGGGCTGTGTGCACGAACC
CCCCGTTCAGCCCGACCGCTGCGCCTTATCCGGTAACTATCGTCTTGAGTCCAACCCGGTAAGACACGAC
TTATCGCCACTGGCAGCAGCCACTGGTAACAGGATTAGCAGAGCGAGGTATGTAGGCGGTGCTACAGAGT
TCTTGAAGTGGTGGCCTAACTACGGCTACACTAGAAGAACAGTATTTGGTATCTGCGCTCTGCTGAAGCC
AGTTACCTTCGGAAAAAGAGTTGGTAGCTCTTGATCCGGCAAACAAACCACCGCTGGTAGCGGTGGTTTT
TTTGTTTGCAAGCAGCAGATTACGCGCAGAAAAAAAGGATCTCAAGAAGATCCTTTGATCTTTTCTACGG
GGTCTGACGCTCAGTGGAACGAAAACTCACGTTAAGGGATTTTGGTCATGAGATTATCAAAAAGGATCTT
CACCTAGATCCTTTTAAATTAAAAATGAAGTTTTAAATCAATCTAAAGTATATATGAGTAAACTTGGTCT
GACAGTTACCAATGCTTAATCAGTGAGGCACCTATCTCAGCGATCTGTCTATTTCGTTCATCCATAGTTG
CCTGACTCCCCGTCGTGTAGATAACTACGATACGGGAGGGCTTACCATCTGGCCCCAGTGCTGCAATGAT
ACCGCGAGAACCACGCTCACCGGCTCCAGATTTATCAGCAATAAACCAGCCAGCCGGAAGGGCCGAGCGC
AGAAGTGGTCCTGCAACTTTATCCGCCTCCATCCAGTCTATTAATTGTTGCCGGGAAGCTAGAGTAAGTA
GTTCGCCAGTTAATAGTTTGCGCAACGTTGTTGCCATTGCTACAGGCATCGTGGTGTCACGCTCGTCGTT
TGGTATGGCTTCATTCAGCTCCGGTTCCCAACGATCAAGGCGAGTTACATGATCCCCCATGTTGTGCAAA
AAAGCGGTTAGCTCCTTCGGTCCTCCGATCGTTGTCAGAAGTAAGTTGGCCGCAGTGTTATCACTCATGG
TTATGGCAGCACTGCATAATTCTCTTACTGTCATGCCATCCGTAAGATGCTTTTCTGTGACTGGTGAGTA
CTCAACCAAGTCATTCTGAGAATAGTGTATGCGGCGACCGAGTTGCTCTTGCCCGGCGTCAATACGGGAT
AATACCGCGCCACATAGCAGAACTTTAAAAGTGCTCATCATTGGAAAACGTTCTTCGGGGCGAAAACTCT
CAAGGATCTTACCGCTGTTGAGATCCAGTTCGATGTAACCCACTCGTGCACCCAACTGATCTTCAGCATC
TTTTACTTTCACCAGCGTTTCTGGGTGAGCAAAAACAGGAAGGCAAAATGCCGCAAAAAAGGGAATAAGG
GCGACACGGAAATGTTGAATACTCATACTCTTCCTTTTTCAATATTATTGAAGCATTTATCAGGGTTATT
GTCTCATGAGCGGATACATATTTGAATGTAGCTCCGAATTTCTCGAGGGCTTGTCGACGACGGCGGTCTC
CGTCGTCAGGATCATGAATTCGACCCGCCTGCCACCATGACCGAGTACAAGCCCACGGTGCGCCTCGCCA
CCCGCGACGACGTCCCCCGGGCCGTACGCACCCTCGCCGCCGCGTTCGCCGACTACCCCGCCACGCGCCA
CACCGTCGACCCGGACCGCCACATCGAGCGGGTCACCGAGCTGCAAGAACTCTTCCTCACGCGCGTCGGG
CTCGACATCGGCAAGGTGTGGGTCGCGGACGACGGCGCCGCGGTGGCGGTCTGGACCACGCCGGAGAGCG
TCGAAGCGGGGGCGGTGTTCGCCGAGATCGGCCCGCGCATGGCCGAGTTGAGCGGTTCCCGGCTGGCCGC
GCAGCAACAGATGGAAGGCCTCCTGGCGCCGCACCGGCCCAAGGAGCCCGCGTGGTTCCTGGCCACCGTC
GGCGTCTCGCCCGACCACCAGGGCAAGGGTCTGGGCAGCGCCGTCGTGCTCCCCGGAGTGGAGGCGGCCG
AGCGCGCCGGGGTGCCCGCCTTCCTGGAGACATCCGCGCCCCGCAACCTCCCCTTCTACGAGCGGCTCGG
CTTCACCGTCACCGCCGACGTCGAGGTGCCCGAAGGACCGCGCACCTGGTGCATGACCCGCAAGCCCGGT
GCCTGATACGCGTGAATTCACTCCTCAGGTGCAGGCTGCCTATCAGAAGGTGGTGGCTGGTGTGGCCAAT
GCCCTGGCTCACAAATACCACTGAGATCTTTTTCCCTCTGCCAAAAATTATGGGGACATCATGAAGCCCC
TTGAGCATCTGACTTCTGGCTAATAAAGGAAATTTATTTTCATTGCAATAGTGTGTTGGAATTTTTTGTG
TCTCTCACTCGGAAGGACATATGGGAGGGCAAATCATTTAAAACATCAGAATGAGTATTTGGTTTAGAGT
TTGGCAACATATGCCCATATGCTGGCTGCCATGAACAAAGGTTGGCTATAAAGAGGTCATCAGTATATGA
AACAGCCCCCTGCTGTCCATTCCTTATTCCATAGAAAAGCCTTGACTTGAGGTTAGATTTTTTTTATATT
TTGTTTTGTGTTATTTTTTTCTTTAACATCCCTAAAATTTTCCTTACATGTTTTACTAGCCAGATTTTTC
CTCCTCTCCTGACTACTCCCAGTCATAGCTGTCCCTCTTCTCTTATGGAGATCCCTCGACCTGCAGCCCA
AGCTTGAATTCTCTAGAATTACCCTGTTATCCCTAGGTTTACCGAGCTCTTATTGGTTTTCAAACTTCAT
TGACTGTGCCGGAGCCTCGAGACAATTGATTAACATCGATACGGTACCGAGTTGGCGCGCCTGGGAGCTC
ACGGGGACAGCCCCCCCCCAAAGCCCCCAGGGATGTAATTACGTCCCTCCCCCGCTAGGGGGCAGCAGCG
AGCCGCCCGGGGCTCCGCTCCGGTCCGGCGCTCCCCCCGCATCCCCGAGCCGGCAGCGTGCGGGGACAGC
CCGGGCACGGGGAAGGTGGCACGGGATCGCTTTCCTCTGAACGCTTCTCGCTGCTCTTTGAGCCTGCAGA
CACCTGGGGGGATACGGGGAAAAAGCTTTAGGCTGAAAGAGAGATTTAGAATGACAGGCGCGCCTGGCCA
TACATCGATACGGTACCGAGTTGGCGCGCCTGGGAGCTCACGGGGACAGCCCCCCCCCAAAGCCCCCAGG
GATGTAATTACGTCCCTCCCCCGCTAGGGGGCAGCAGCGAGCCGCCCGGGGCTCCGCTCCGGTCCGGCGC
TCCCCCCGCATCCCCGAGCCGGCAGCGTGCGGGGACAGCCCGGGCACGGGGAAGGTGGCACGGGATCGCT
TTCCTCTGAACGCTTCTCGCTGCTCTTTGAGCCTGCAGACACCTGGGGGGATACGGGGAAAAAGCTTTAG
GCTGAAAGAGAGATTTAGAATGACAGGCGCGCCTGGTGGCGAACGATCAACTACTTTAATTGGCTCCGGT
GCCCGTCAGTGGGCAGAGCGCACATCGCCCACAGTCCCCGAGAAGTTGTGGGGAGGGGTCGGCAATTGAA
CCGGTGCCTAGAGAAGGTGGCGCGGGGTAAACTGGGAAAGTGATGTCGTGTACTGGCTCCGCCTTTTTCC
CGAGGGTGGGGGAGAACCGTATATAAGTGCAGTAGTCGCCGTGAACGTTCTTTTTCGCAACGGGTTTGCC
GCCAGAACACAGGTAAGTGCCGTGTGTGGTTCCCGCGGGCCTGGCCTCTTTACGGGTTATGGCCCTTGCG
TGCCTTGAATTACTTCCACCTGGCTGCAGTACGTGATTCTTGATCCCGAGCTTCGGGTTGGAAGTGGGTG
GGAGAGTTCGAGGCCTTGCGCTTAAGGAGCCCCTTCGCCTCGTGCTTGAGTTGAGGCCTGGCCTGGGCGC
TGGGGCCGCCGCGTGCGAATCTGGTGGCACCTTCGCGCCTGTCTCGCTGCTTTCGATAAGTCTCTAGCCA
TTTAAAATTTTTGATGACCTGCTGCGACGCTTTTTTTCTGGCAAGATAGTCTTGTAAATGCGGGCCAAGA
TCTGCACACTGGTATTTCGGTTTTTGGGGCCGCGGGCGGCGACGGGGCCCGTGCGTCCCAGCGCACATGT
TCGGCGAGGCGGGGCCTGCGAGCGCGGCCACCGAGAATCGGACGGGGGTAGTCTCAAGCTGGCCGGCCTG
CTCTGGTGCCTGGCCTCGCGCCGCCGTGTATCGCCCCGCCCTGGGCGGCAAGGCTGGCCCGGTCGGCACC
AGTTGCGTGAGCGGAAAGATGGCCGCTTCCCGGCCCTGCTGCAGGGAGCTCAAAATGGAGGACGCGGCGC
TCGGGAGAGCGGGCGGGTGAGTCACCCACACAAAGGAAAAGGGCCTTTCCGTCCTCAGCCGTCGCTTCAT
GTGACTCCACGGAGTACCGGGCGCCGTCCAGGCACCTCGATTAGTTCTCGAGCTTTTGGAGTACGTCGTC
TTTAGGTTGGGGGGAGGGGTTTTATGCGATGGAGTTTCCCCACACTGAGTGGGTGGAGACTGAAGTTAGG
CCAGCTTGGCACTTGATGTAATTCTCCTTGGAATTTGCCCTTTTTGAGTTTGGATCTTGGTTCATTCTCA
AGCCTCAGACAGTGGTTCAAAGTTTTTTTCTTCCATTTCAGGTGGAAGACAACAGATGAGACCGCAGCTG
GCACGACAGGTTTCCCGACTGGAAAGCGGGCAGTGAGCGCAACGCAATTAATGTGAGTTAGCTCACTCAT
TAGGCACCCCAGGCTTTACACTTTATGCTTCCGGCTCGTATGTTGTGTGGAATTGTGAGCGGATAACAAT
TTCACACAGGAAACAGCTATGACCATGATTACGCCAAGCTTGCATGCCTGCAGGTCGACTCTAGAGGATC
CCCGGGTACCGAGCTCGAATTCACTGGCCGTCGTTTTACAACGTCGTGACTGGGAAAACCCTGGCGTTAC
CCAACTTAATCGCCTTGCAGCACATCCCCCTTTCGCCAGCTGGCGTAATAGCGAAGAGGCCCGCACCGAT
CGCCCTTCCCAACAGTTGCGCAGCCTGAATGGCGAATGGCGCCTGATGCGGTATTTTCTCCTTACGCATC
TGTGCGGTATTTCACACCGCATATGGTGCACTCTCAGTACAATCTGCTCTGATGCCGCATAGTTAAGCCA
GCCCCGACACTCGCCAACACCCGCTGACGCGCCCTGACGGGCTTGTCTGCTCCCGGCATCCGCTTACAGA
CAAGCTGTGACGGTCTCAAGGTTTGTCTTCAGGTGCCACCATGGTGAGCGAGCTGATTAAGGAGAACATG
CACATGAAGCTGTACATGGAGGGCACCGTGAACAACCACCACTTCAAGTGCACATCCGAGGGCGAAGGCA
AGCCCTACGAGGGCACCCAGACCATGAGAATCAAGGCGGTCGAGGGCGGCCCTCTCCCCTTCGCCTTCGA
CATCCTGGCTACCAGCTTCATGTACGGCAGCAAAACCTTCATCAACCACACCCAGGGCATCCCCGACTTC
TTTAAGCAGTCCTTCCCCGAGGGCTTCACATGGGAGAGAGTCACCACATACGAAGATGGGGGCGTGCTGA
CCGCTACCCAGGACACCAGCCTCCAGGACGGCTGCCTCATCTACAACGTCAAGATCAGAGGGGTGAACTT
CCCATCCAACGGCCCTGTGATGCAGAAGAAAACACTCGGCTGGGAGGCCTCCACCGAGACACTGTACCCC
GCTGACGGCGGCCTGGAAGGCAGAGCCGACATGGCCCTGAAGCTCGTGGGCGGGGGCCACCTGATCTGCA
ACCTTAAGACCACATACAGATCCAAGAAACCCGCTAAGAACCTCAAGATGCCCGGCGTCTACTATGTGGA
CAGGAGACTGGAAAGAATCAAGGAGGCCGACAAAGAGACATACGTCGAGCAGCACGAGGTGGCTGTGGCC
AGATACTGCGACCTCCCTAGCAAACTGGGGCACAAACTTAATTGAGAAGACAAGCTTTGAGACCGAATTC
AAGCTTGGAGCGTTGACACCATCGAATGGTGCAAAACCTTTCGCGGTATGGCATGATAGCGCCCGGTACT
TCTAGAGAAAGAGGAGAAATACTAGAATGGTGAGCAAGGGCGAGGAGGATAACATGGCCATCATCAAGGA
GTTCATGCGCTTCAAGGTGCACATGGAGGGCTCCGTGAACGGCCACGAGTTCGAGATCGAGGGCGAGGGC
GAGGGCCGCCCCTACGAGGGCACCCAGACCGCCAAGCTGAAGGTGACCAAGGGTGGCCCCCTGCCCTTCG
CCTGGGACATCCTGTCCCCTCAGTTCATGTACGGCTCCAAGGCCTACGTGAAGCACCCCGCCGACATCCC
CGACTACTTGAAGCTGTCCTTCCCCGAGGGCTTCAAGTGGGAGCGCGTGATGAACTTCGAGGACGGCGGC
GTGGTGACCGTGACCCAGGACTCCTCCTTGCAGGACGGCGAGTTCATCTACAAGGTGAAGCTGCGCGGCA
CCAACTTCCCCTCCGACGGCCCCGTAATGCAGAAGAAAACCATGGGCTGGGAGGCCTCCTCCGAGCGGAT
GTACCCCGAGGACGGCGCCCTGAAGGGCGAGATCAAGCAGAGGCTGAAGCTGAAGGACGGCGGCCACTAC
GACGCTGAGGTCAAGACCACCTACAAGGCCAAGAAGCCCGTGCAGCTGCCCGGCGCCTACAACGTCAACA
TCAAGTTGGACATCACCTCCCACAACGAGGACTACACCATCGTGGAACAGTACGAACGCGCCGAGGGCCG
CCACTCCACCGGCGGCATGGACGAGCTTTACAAGTAAGCTTCTCGGTACCAAATTCCAGAAAAGAGGCCT
CCCGAAAGGGGGGCCTTTTTTCGTTTTGGTCCCGCTGGTCTCACAACTTGTCTTCATTCACTCCTCAGGT
GCAGGCTGCCTATCAGAAGGTGGTGGCTGGTGTGGCCAATGCCCTGGCTCACAAATACCACTGAGATCTT
TTTCCCTCTGCCAAAAATTATGGGGACATCATGAAGCCCCTTGAGCATCTGACTTCTGGCTAATAAAGGA
AATTTATTTTCATTGCAATAGTGTGTTGGAATTTTTTGTGTCTCTCACTCGGAAGGACATATGGGAGGGC
AAATCATTTAAAACATCAGAATGAGTATTTGGTTTAGAGTTTGGCAACATATGCCCATATGCTGGCTGCC
ATGAACAAAGGTTGGCTATAAAGAGGTCATCAGTATATGAAACAGCCCCCTGCTGTCCATTCCTTATTCC
ATAGAAAAGCCTTGACTTGAGGTTAGATTTTTTTTATATTTTGTTTTGTGTTATTTTTTTCTTTAACATC
CCTAAAATTTTCCTTACATGTTTTACTAGCCAGATTTTTCCTCCTCTCCTGACTACTCCCAGTCATAGCT
GTCCCTCTTCTCTTATGGAGATCCCTCGACCTGCGCTGGTGCGTTTTTATGCTTGTAGTATTGTATAATG
TTTTTAAGATCCAAGCTTCTGACCTCTTCTCTTCCTCCCACAGGGCCTCGAGACAATTGCATCGATGGTA
CCAGTGAAAGTCTGCAATGAATTCGAGTTGGCGCGCCTGTCATTCTAAATCTCTCTTTCAGCCTAAAGCT
TTTTCCCCGTATCCCCCCAGGTGTCTGCAGGCTCAAAGAGCAGCGAGAAGCGTTCAGAGGAAAGCGATCC
CGTGCCACCTTCCCCGTGCCCGGGCTGTCCCCGCACGCTGCCGGCTCGGGGATGCGGGGGGAGCGCCGGA
CCGGAGCGGAGCCCCGGGCGGCTCGCTGCTGCCCCCTAGCGGGGGAGGGACGTAATTACATCCCTGGGGG
CTTTGGGAGGGGGCTGTCCCCGTGAGCTCCCAGGCGCGCCTGTCATTCTAAATCTCTCTTTCAGCCTAAA
GCTTTTTCCCCGTATCCCCCCAGGTGTCTGCAGGCTCAAAGAGCAGCGAGAAGCGTTCAGAGGAAAGCGA
TCCCGTGCCACCTTCCCCGTGCCCGGGCTGTCCCCGCACGCTGCCGGCTCGGGGATGCGGGGGGAGCGCC
GGACCGGAGCGGAGCCCCGGGCGGCTCGCTGCTGCCCCCTAGCGGGGGAGGGACGTAATTACATCCCTGG
GGGCTTTGGGGGGGGGCTGTCCCCGTGAGCTCCCAGGCGCGCCAACTCGGTACCGTATCGATGTCGACGT
TAACGCTAGTGATATCAACTTTGTATAGAAAAGTTGGCTCCGAATTCGCCCTTGACAGCAGAGATCCAGT
TTGGTTAATTAATTGGCTCCGGTGCCCGTCAGTGGGCAGAGCGCACATCGCCCACAGTCCCCGAGAAGTT
GTGGGGAGGGGTCGGCAATTGAACCGGTGCCTAGAGAAGGTGGCGCGGGGTAAACTGGGAAAGTGATGTC
GTGTACTGGCTCCGCCTTTTTCCCGAGGGTGGGGGAGAACCGTATATAAGTGCAGTAGTCGCCGTGAACG
TTCTTTTTCGCAACGGGTTTGCCGCCAGAACACAGGTAAGTGCCGTGTGTGGTTCCCGCGGGCCTGGCCT
CTTTACGGGTTATGGCCCTTGCGTGCCTTGAATTACTTCCACCTGGCTGCAGTACGTGATTCTTGATCCC
GAGCTTCGGGTTGGAAGTGGGTGGGAGAGTTCGAGGCCTTGCGCTTAAGGAGCCCCTTCGCCTCGTGCTT
GAGTTGAGGCCTGGCCTGGGCGCTGGGGCCGCCGCGTGCGAATCTGGTGGCACCTTCGCGCCTGTCTCGC
TGCTTTCGATAAGTCTCTAGCCATTTAAAATTTTTGATGACCTGCTGCGACGCTTTTTTTCTGGCAAGAT
AGTCTTGTAAATGCGGGCCAAGATCTGCACACTGGTATTTCGGTTTTTGGGGCCGCGGGCGGCGACGGGG
CCCGTGCGTCCCAGCGCACATGTTCGGCGAGGCGGGGCCTGCGAGCGCGGCCACCGAGAATCGGACGGGG
GTAGTCTCAAGCTGGCCGGCCTGCTCTGGTGCCTGGCCTCGCGCCGCCGTGTATCGCCCCGCCCTGGGCG
GCAAGGCTGGCCCGGTCGGCACCAGTTGCGTGAGCGGAAAGATGGCCGCTTCCCGGCCCTGCTGCAGGGA
GCTCAAAATGGAGGACGCGGCGCTCGGGAGAGCGGGCGGGTGAGTCACCCACACAAAGGAAAAGGGCCTT
TCCGTCCTCAGCCGTCGCTTCATGTGACTCCACGGAGTACCGGGCGCCGTCCAGGCACCTCGATTAGTTC
TCGAGCTTTTGGAGTACGTCGTCTTTAGGTTGGGGGGAGGGGTTTTATGCGATGGAGTTTCCCCACACTG
AGTGGGTGGAGACTGAAGTTAGGCCAGCTTGGCACTTGATGTAATTCTCCTTGGAATTTGCCCTTTTTGA
GTTTGGATCTTGGTTCATTCTCAAGCCTCAGACAGTGGTTCAAAGTTTTTTTCTTCCATTTCAGGTGTCG
TGAGAAGGGCGAATTCGACCCAAGTTTGTACAAAAAAGCAGGCTCGCCACCATGGTGAGCAAGGGCGAGG
AGCTGTTCACCGGGGTGGTGCCCATCCTGGTCGAGCTGGACGGCGACGTAAACGGCCACAAGTTCAGCGT
GAGGGGCGAGGGCGAGGGCGATGCCACCAACGGCAAGCTGACCCTGAAGTTCATCTGCACCACCGGCAAG
CTGCCCGTGCCCTGGCCCACCCTCGTGACCACCCTGAGCCACGGCGTGCAGTGCTTCGCCCGCTACCCCG
ACCACATGAAGCAGCACGACTTCTTCAAGTCCGCCATGCCCGAAGGCTACGTCCAGGAGCGCACCATCTT
CTTCAAGGACGACGGCACCTACAAGACCCGCGCCGAGGTGAAGTTCGAGGGCGACACCCTAGTGAACCGC
ATCGAGCTGAAGGGCGTCGACTTCAAGGAGGACGGCAACATCCTGGGGCACAAGCTGGAGTACAACTTCA
ACAGCCACAACATCTATATCATGGCCGTCAAGCAGAAGAACGGCATCAAGGTGAACTTCAAGATCCGCCA
CAACGTGGAGGACGGCAGCGTGCAGCTCGCCGACCACTACCAGCAGAACACCCCCATCGGCGACGGCCCC
GTGCTGCTGCCCGACAGCCACTACCTGAGCACCCAGTCCGTGCTGAGCAAAGACCCCAACGAGAAGCGCG
ATCACATGGTCCTGCTGGAGTTCCGCACCGCCGCCGGGATCACTCTCGGCATGGACGAGCTGTACAAGTA
ATACCACCCAGCTTTCTTGTACAAAGTGGTACGCGTGAATTCACTCCTCAGGTGCAGGCTGCCTATCAGA
AGGTGGTGGCTGGTGTGGCCAATGCCCTGGCTCACAAATACCACTGAGATCTTTTTCCCTCTGCCAAAAA
TTATGGGGACATCATGAAGCCCCTTGAGCATCTGACTTCTGGCTAATAAAGGAAATTTATTTTCATTGCA
ATAGTGTGTTGGAATTTTTTGTGTCTCTCACTCGGAAGGACATATGGGAGGGCAAATCATTTAAAACATC
AGAATGAGTATTTGGTTTAGAGTTTGGCAACATATGCCCATATGCTGGCTGCCATGAACAAAGGTTGGCT
ATAAAGAGGTCATCAGTATATGAAACAGCCCCCTGCTGTCCATTCCTTATTCCATAGAAAAGCCTTGACT
TGAGGTTAGATTTTTTTTATATTTTGTTTTGTGTTATTTTTTTCTTTAACATCCCTAAAATTTTCCTTAC
ATGTTTTACTAGCCAGATTTTTCCTCCTCTCCTGACTACTCCCAGTCATAGCTGTCCCTCTTCTCTTATG
GAGATCCCTCGACCTGCAGCCCAAGCTTGGCGTAATCATGGTCATAGCTGTTTCCTGTGTGAAATTGTTA
TCCGCTCACAATTCCACACAACATACGAGCCGGAAGCATAAAGTGTAAAGCCTGGGGTGCCTAATGAGTG
AGCTAACTCACATTAATTGCGTTGCGCTCACTGCCCGCTTTCCAGTCGGGAAACCTGTCGTGCCAGCGGA
TCGACAGTACTAAGCTTGGTCTAATACCCAATCTCTCGTCTTATCCAGATGTTTTATACGCCCTTAGACG
TCAGGTGGCACTTTTCGGGGAAATGTGCGCGGAACCCCTATTTGTTTATTTTTCTAAATACATTCAAATA
TGTATCCGCTCATGAGACAATAACCCTGATAAATGCTTCAATAATATTGAAAAAGGAAGAGTATGCGCTC
ACGCAACTGGTCCAGAACCTTGACCGAACGCAGCGGTGGTAACGGCGCAGTGGCGGTTTTCATGGCTTGT
TATGACTGTTTTTTTGGGGTACAGTCTATGCCTCGGGCATCCAAGCAGCAAGCGCGTTACGCCGTGGGTC
GATGTTTGATGTTATGGAGCAGCAACGATGTTACGCAGCAGGGCAGTCGCCCTAAAACAAAGTTAAACAT
CATGAGGGAAGCGGTGATCGCCGAAGTATCGACTCAACTATCAGAGGTAGTTGGCGTCATCGAGCGCCAT
CTCGAACCGACGTTGCTGGCCGTACATTTGTACGGCTCCGCAGTGGATGGCGGCCTGAAGCCACACAGCG
ATATTGATTTGCTGGTTACGGTGACCGTAAGGCTTGATGAAACAACGCGGCGAGCTTTGATCAACGACCT
TTTGGAAACTTCGGCTTCCCCTGGAGAGAGCGAGATTCTCCGCGCTGTAGAAGTCACCATTGTTGTGCAC
GACGACATCATTCCGTGGCGTTATCCAGCTAAGCGCGAACTGCAATTTGGAGAATGGCAGCGCAATGACA
TTCTTGCAGGTATCTTCGAGCCAGCCACGATCGACATTGATCTGGCTATCTTGCTGACAAAAGCAAGAGA
ACATAGCGTTGCCTTGGTAGGTCCAGCGGCGGAGGAACTCTTTGATCCGGTTCCTGAACAGGATCTATTT
GAGGCGCTAAATGAAACCTTAACGCTATGGAACTCGCCGCCCGACTGGGCTGGCGATGAGCGAAATGTAG
TGCTTACGTTGTCCCGCATTTGGTACAGCGCAGTAACCGGCAAAATCGCGCCGAAGGATGTCGCTGCCGA
CTGGGCAATGGAGCGCCTGCCGGCCCAGTATCAGCCCGTCATACTTGAAGCTAGACAGGCTTATCTTGGA
CAAGAAGAAGATCGCTTGGCCTCGCGCGCAGATCAGTTGGAAGAATTTGTCCATTACGTAAAAGGCGAGA
TCACCAAGGTAGTCGGCAAATAACTGTCAGACCAAGTTTACTCATATATACTTTAGATTGATTTAAAACT
TCATTTTTAATTTAAAAGGATCTAGGTGAAGATCCTTTTTGATAATCTCATGACCAAAATCCCTTAACGT
GAGTTTTCGTTCCACTGAGCGTCAGAGGTATCACTAGTATTACAGAGGTAAGTTATAACAGTCGCCTAAC
CC
Features (pLannotate 1.2.2; 37 found; start..end, strand, type, name):
     87..675     -  rep_origin     ori: high-copy-number ColE1/pMB1/pBR322/pUC origin of replication
    846..1706    -  CDS            AmpR: β-lactamase; bla; confers resistance to ampicillin, carbenicillin, and related antibiotics
   1707..1778    -  promoter       AmpR promoter: bla
   1857..2456    +  CDS            PuroR: puromycin N-acetyltransferase; pac from Streptomyces alboniger; confers resistance to puromycin
   2461..2541    +  CDS            HBB (fragment): HBB_PONPY - Experimental evidence at transcript level: Swiss-Prot protein existence level 2. Involved in oxygen transport from the lung to the various peripheral tissues. From Pongo pygmaeus (Bornean orangutan).
   2612..2667    +  polyA_signal   β-globin poly(A) signal: rabbit β-globin polyadenylation signal (Gil and Proudfoot, 1987)
   3791..4002    +  promoter       EF-1α core promoter: core promoter for human elongation factor EF-1α
   4003..4941    +  intron         EF-1α intron A: intron upstream of the start codon of human EF-1α
   4964..5006    +  CDS            lacI (fragment): lac repressor; lacI; The lac repressor binds to the lac operator to inhibit transcription in E. coli. This inhibition can be relieved by adding lactose or isopropyl-β-D-thiogalactopyranoside (IPTG).
   5019..5040    +  protein_bind   CAP binding site: CAP binding activates transcription in the presence of cAMP. E. coli catabolite activator protein
   5055..5085    +  promoter       lac promoter: promoter for the E. coli lac operon
   5089..5111    +  protein_bind   lac operator (fragment): The lac repressor binds to the lac operator to inhibit transcription in E. coli. This inhibition can be relieved by adding lactose or isopropyl-β-D-thiogalactopyranoside (IPTG). lac repressor encoded by lacI
   5146..5202    -  misc_feature   MCS: pUC18/19 multiple cloning site
   5199..5356    +  CDS            lacZα (fragment): LacZα fragment of β-galactosidase; lacZ fragment
   5362..5461    -  misc_feature   bom (fragment): basis of mobility region from pBR322
   5571..6266    +  CDS            mKate2: mKate2 is a basic (constitutively fluorescent) red fluorescent protein published in 2009, derived from Entacmaea quadricolor. It is reported to be a rapidly-maturing monomer with moderate acid sensitivity.
   6315..6366    +  promoter       lacIq promoter (fragment): lacI (mutant); In the lacIq allele, a single base change in the promoter boosts expression of the lacI gene about 10-fold.
   6397..7104    +  CDS            mCherry: mCherry is a basic (constitutively fluorescent) red fluorescent protein published in 2004, derived from Discosoma sp.. It is reported to be a very rapidly-maturing monomer with low acid sensitivity.
   7197..7271    +  CDS            HBB (fragment): HBB_PONPY - Experimental evidence at transcript level: Swiss-Prot protein existence level 2. Involved in oxygen transport from the lung to the various peripheral tissues. From Pongo pygmaeus (Bornean orangutan).
   7342..7397    +  polyA_signal   β-globin poly(A) signal: rabbit β-globin polyadenylation signal (Gil and Proudfoot, 1987)
   7789..7814    +  misc_feature   SA: splice acceptor site
   8486..8506    +  protein_bind   attB4: mutant version of attB; core recombination site for the Gateway® BP reaction BP Clonase™
   8574..8785    +  promoter       EF-1α core promoter: core promoter for human elongation factor EF-1α
   8786..9724    +  intron         EF-1α intron A: intron upstream of the start codon of human EF-1α
   9751..9771    +  protein_bind   attB1: mutant version of attB; core recombination site for the Gateway® BP reaction BP Clonase™
   9782..10498   +  CDS            EBFP2: EBFP2 is a basic (constitutively fluorescent) blue fluorescent protein published in 2007, derived from Aequorea victoria. It is reported to be a rapidly-maturing monomer with moderate acid sensitivity.
  10506..10530   -  protein_bind   attB2: mutant version of attB; recombination site for the Gateway® BP reaction BP Clonase™
  10534..10614   +  CDS            HBB (fragment): HBB_PONPY - Experimental evidence at transcript level: Swiss-Prot protein existence level 2. Involved in oxygen transport from the lung to the various peripheral tissues. From Pongo pygmaeus (Bornean orangutan).
  10685..10740   +  polyA_signal   β-globin poly(A) signal: rabbit β-globin polyadenylation signal (Gil and Proudfoot, 1987)
  11123..11145   -  protein_bind   lac operator (fragment): The lac repressor binds to the lac operator to inhibit transcription in E. coli. This inhibition can be relieved by adding lactose or isopropyl-β-D-thiogalactopyranoside (IPTG). lac repressor encoded by lacI
  11149..11179   -  promoter       lac promoter: promoter for the E. coli lac operon
  11194..11215   -  protein_bind   CAP binding site: CAP binding activates transcription in the presence of cAMP. E. coli catabolite activator protein
  11228..11267   -  CDS            lacI (fragment): lac repressor; lacI; The lac repressor binds to the lac operator to inhibit transcription in E. coli. This inhibition can be relieved by adding lactose or isopropyl-β-D-thiogalactopyranoside (IPTG).
  11368..11472   +  promoter       AmpR promoter: bla
  11463..11543   -  CDS            int (fragment): INT2_ECOLX - Protein inferred from homology: Swiss-Prot protein existence level 3. Putative integrase believed to be involved in the insertion of antibiotic resistance genes into plasmids and transposons. From Escherichia coli.
  11629..11685   +  CDS            GmR (fragment): gentamycin acetyltransferase; aacC1; confers resistance to gentamycin
  11692..12480   +  CDS            aadA: S3AD_ECOLX - Experimental evidence at protein level: Swiss-Prot protein existence level 1. Mediates bacterial resistance to the antibiotics streptomycin and spectinomycin. From Escherichia coli.
