[The description below was written by a language model from this plasmid's Addgene catalogue record and pLannotate feature annotations shown in this document.]
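Description:
LSBr5and3 is an empty synthetic-biology backbone of about 12.7 kb, designed for building fluorescent microRNA sensors that carry target sites in both the 5' and 3' untranslated regions of a reporter transcript. Target sites are inserted by BsaI (Golden Gate-style) cloning. It replicates in E. coli from a high-copy ColE1/pUC-type origin and is selected with both ampicillin (β-lactamase) and spectinomycin (aadA). The record lists no insert.

The annotated features show two EF-1α promoter/intron A units for mammalian expression. The first drives an mKate2 red fluorescent protein that serves as the sensor output. Upstream of mKate2, between the EF-1α intron and the coding sequence, lies a bacterial lac promoter/lacZα fragment. Downstream of it sits a lacIq promoter fragment followed by mCherry. These look like bacterial screening placeholders occupying the 5' and 3' UTR positions, to be replaced by target sites, although the record does not say so explicitly. The second EF-1α unit expresses EBFP2, flanked by Gateway attB1/attB2 scars with an attB4 site upstream. EBFP2 most likely acts as a constitutive blue reference for normalising mKate2 output, so that miRNA activity reads out as reduced red relative to blue fluorescence.

A puromycin N-acetyltransferase gene is also present for mammalian selection, but no eukaryotic promoter is annotated directly upstream of it. All three mammalian units end in rabbit β-globin polyadenylation signals, and the depositor attributes the plasmid's inherent instability to this repeated poly(A) element. The depositor also notes small discrepancies between the supplied sequence and the physical plasmid, including 10 bp insertions flanking the puromycin coding region, which do not impair puromycin selection.
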