Addgene plasmid #103770: LSBr5and3
Purpose: (Empty Backbone) Used to make miRNA sensors with targets in 5' and 3/ UTRs (with BsaI cloning) . Plasmid is inherently unstable; please see Depositor Comments
Depositing lab: Ron Weiss. Depositing organization: Massachusetts Institute of Technology. Publication: A mixed antagonistic/synergistic miRNA repression model enables accurate predictions of multi-input miRNA sensor activity. Gam JJ, Babb J, Weiss R. Nat Commun. 2018 Jun 22;9(1):2430. doi: 10.1038/s41467-018-04575-0. PubMed 29934631.
Backbone
  Vector backbone: LSBr5and3
  Vector type: Synthetic Biology
Growth in bacteria
  Bacterial resistance: Ampicillin and Spectinomycin, 100 & 50 μg/mL
  Growth temperature: 30°C
  Growth strain: NEB Stable
  Copy number: High Copy
Gene/Insert
  Gene/Insert name: None
Terms and licenses: Academic/Nonprofit Terms; Industry Terms: Not Available to Industry
Depositor comments: Please note that this plasmid is inherently unstable due to a repeating poly A element. We recommend performing a diagnostic digest on multiple colonies upon receipt. The depositors would like to note the presence of several discrepancies between the depositor sequence and physical plasmid sequence. In particular, the sequences upstream and downstream of the puromycin coding region have 10 bp insertions which do not affect the ability to perform puromycin selection. The sequences for those regions within the physical plasmids are as follows: Upstream of Puro: GAATTCGACCGCCTGTCTCAAGGTGCCACC; Downstream of Puro: GCTTTGAGACTACGCGTGAATTCACTCCTC. Please contact if you are interested in this plasmid prior to placing an order.
How to cite: LSBr5and3 was a gift from Ron Weiss (Addgene plasmid # 103770)
