>Addgene plasmid #103770 | LSBr5and3 | addgene partial sequence | sequence record 213296 | Addgene Partial NGS Result
GCGCCTGGGAGCTCACGGGGACAGCCCCCCCCCAAAGCCCCCAGGGATGTAATTACGTCCCTCCCCCGCT
AGGGGGCAGCAGCGAGCCGCCCGGGGCTCCGCTCCGGTCCGGCGCTCCCCCCGCATCCCCGAGCCGGCAG
CGTGCGGGGACAGCCCGGGCACGGGGAAGGTGGCACGGGATCGCTTTCCTCTGAACGCTTCTCGCTGCTC
TTTGAGCCTGCAGACACCTGGGGGGATACGGGGAAAAAGCTTTAGGCTGAAAGAGAGATTTAGAATGACA
GGCGCGCCTGGTGGCGAACGATCAACTACTTTAATTGGCTCCGGTGCCCGTCAGTGGGCAGAGCGCACAT
CGCCCACAGTCCCCGAGAAGTTGTGGGGAGGGGTCGGCAATTGAACCGGTGCCTAGAGAAGGTGGCGCGG
GGTAAACTGGGAAAGTGATGTCGTGTACTGGCTCCGCCTTTTTCCCGAGGGTGGGGGAGAACCGTATATA
AGTGCAGTAGTCGCCGTGAACGTTCTTTTTCGCAACGGGTTTGCCGCCAGAACACAGGTAAGTGCCGTGT
GTGGTTCCCGCGGGCCTGGCCTCTTTACGGGTTATGGCCCTTGCGTGCCTTGAATTACTTCCACCTGGCT
GCAGTACGTGATTCTTGATCCCGAGCTTCGGGTTGGAAGTGGGTGGGAGAGTTCGAGGCCTTGCGCTTAA
GGAGCCCCTTCGCCTCGTGCTTGAGTTGAGGCCTGGCCTGGGCGCTGGGGCCGCCGCGTGCGAATCTGGT
GGCACCTTCGCGCCTGTCTCGCTGCTTTCGATAAGTCTCTAGCCATTTAAAATTTTTGATGACCTGCTGC
GACGCTTTTTTTCTGGCAAGATAGTCTTGTAAATGCGGGCCAAGATCTGCACACTGGTATTTCGGTTTTT
GGGGCCGCGGGCGGCGACGGGGCCCGTGCGTCCCAGCGCACATGTTCGGCGAGGCGGGGCCTGCGAGCGC
GGCCACCGAGAATCGGACGGGGGTAGTCTCAAGCTGGCCGGCCTGCTCTGGTGCCTGGCCTCGCGCCGCC
GTGTATCGCCCCGCCCTGGGCGGCAAGGCTGGCCCGGTCGGCACCAGTTGCGTGAGCGGAAAGATGGCCG
CTTCCCGGCCCTGCTGCAGGGAGCTCAAAATGGAGGACGCGGCGCTCGGGAGAGCGGGCGGGTGAGTCAC
CCACACAAAGGAAAAGGGCCTTTCCGTCCTCAGCCGTCGCTTCATGTGACTCCACGGAGTACCGGGCGCC
GTCCAGGCACCTCGATTAGTTCTCGAGCTTTTGGAGTACGTCGTCTTTAGGTTGGGGGGAGGGGTTTTAT
GCGATGGAGTTTCCCCACACTGAGTGGGTGGAGACTGAAGTTAGGCCAGCTTGGCACTTGATGTAATTCT
CCTTGGAATTTGCCCTTTTTGAGTTTGGATCTTGGTTCATTCTCAAGCCTCAGACAGTGGTTCAAAGTTT
TTTTCTTCCATTTCAGGTGGAAGACAACAGATGAGACCGCAGCTGGCACGACAGGTTTCCCGACTGGAAA
GCGGGCAGTGAGCGCAACGCAATTAATGTGAGTTAGCTCACTCATTAGGCACCCCAGGCTTTACACTTTA
TGCTTCCGGCTCGTATGTTGTGTGGAATTGTGAGCGGATAACAATTTCACACAGGAAACAGCTATGACCA
TGATTACGCCAAGCTTGCATGCCTGCAGGTCGACTCTAGAGGATCCCCGGGTACCGAGCTCGAATTCACT
GGCCGTCGTTTTACAACGTCGTGACTGGGAAAACCCTGGCGTTACCCAACTTAATCGCCTTGCAGCACAT
CCCCCTTTCGCCAGCTGGCGTAATAGCGAAGAGGCCCGCACCGATCGCCCTTCCCAACAGTTGCGCAGCC
TGAATGGCGAATGGCGCCTGATGCGGTATTTTCTCCTTACGCATCTGTGCGGTATTTCACACCGCATATG
GTGCACTCTCAGTACAATCTGCTCTGATGCCGCATAGTTAAGCCAGCCCCGACACCCGCCAACACCCGCT
GACGCGCCCTGACGGGCTTGTCTGCTCCCGGCATCCGCTTACAGACAAGCTGTGACGGTCTCAAGGTTTG
TCTTCAGGTGCCACCATGGTGAGCGAGCTGATTAAGGAGAACATGCACATGAAGCTGTACATGGAGGGCA
CCGTGAACAACCACCACTTCAAGTGCACATCCGAGGGCGAAGGCAAGCCCTACGAGGGCACCCAGACCAT
GAGAATCAAGGCGGTCGAGGGCGGCCCTCTCCCCTTCGCCTTCGACATCCTGGCTACCAGCTTCATGTAC
GGCAGCAAAACCTTCATCAACCACACCCAGGGCATCCCCGACTTCTTTAAGCAGTCCTTCCCCGAGGGCT
TCACATGGGAGAGAGTCACCACATACGAAGATGGGGGCGTGCTGACCGCTACCCAGGACACCAGCCTCCA
GGACGGCTGCCTCATCTACAACGTCAAGATCAGAGGGGTGAACTTCCCATCCAACGGCCCTGTGATGCAG
AAGAAAACACTCGGCTGGGAGGCCTCCACCGAGACACTGTACCCCGCTGACGGCGGCCTGGAAGGCAGAG
CCGACATGGCCCTGAAGCTCGTGGGCGGGGGCCACCTGATCTGCAACCTTAAGACCACATACAGATCCAA
GAAACCCGCTAAGAACCTCAAGATGCCCGGCGTCTACTATGTGGACAGGAGACTGGAAAGAATCAAGGAG
GCCGACAAAGAGACATACGTCGAGCAGCACGAGGTGGCTGTGGCCAGATACTGCGACCTCCCTAGCAAAC
TGGGGCACAAACTTAATTGAGAAGACAAGCTTTGAGACCGAATTCAAGCTTGGAGCGTTGACACCATCGA
ATGGTGCAAAACCTTTCGCGGTATGGCATGATAGCGCCCGGTACTTCTAGAGAAAGAGGAGAAATACTAG
AATGGTGAGCAAGGGCGAGGAGGATAACATGGCCATCATCAAGGAGTTCATGCGCTTCAAGGTGCACATG
GAGGGCTCCGTGAACGGCCACGAGTTCGAGATCGAGGGCGAGGGCGAGGGCCGCCCCTACGAGGGCACCC
AGACCGCCAAGCTGAAGGTGACCAAGGGTGGCCCCCTGCCCTTCGCCTGGGACATCCTGTCCCCTCAGTT
CATGTACGGCTCCAAGGCCTACGTGAAGCACCCCGCCGACATCCCCGACTACTTGAAGCTGTCCTTCCCC
GAGGGCTTCAAGTGGGAGCGCGTGATGAACTTCGAGGACGGCGGCGTGGTGACCGTGACCCAGGACTCCT
CCTTGCAGGACGGCGAGTTCATCTACAAGGTGAAGCTGCGCGGCACCAACTTCCCCTCCGACGGCCCCGT
AATGCAGAAGAAAACCATGGGCTGGGAGGCCTCCTCCGAGCGGATGTACCCCGAGGACGGCGCCCTGAAG
GGCGAGATCAAGCAGAGGCTGAAGCTGAAGGACGGCGGCCACTACGACGCTGAGGTCAAGACCACCTACA
AGGCCAAGAAGCCCGTGCAGCTGCCCGGCGCCTACAACGTCAACATCAAGTTGGACATCACCTCCCACAA
CGAGGACTACACCATCGTGGAACAGTACGAACGCGCCGAGGGCCGCCACTCCACCGGCGGCATGGACGAG
CTTTACAAGTAAGCTTCTCGGTACCAAATTCCAGAAAAGAGGCCTCCCGAAAGGGGGGCCTTTTTTCGTT
TTGGTCCCGCTGGTCTCACAACTTGTCTTCATTCACTCCTCAGGTGCAGGCTGCCTATCAGAAGGTGGTG
GCTGGTGTGGCCAATGCCCTGGCTCACAAATACCACTGAGATCTTTTTCCCTCTGCCAAAAATTATGGGG
ACATCATGAAGCCCCTTGAGCATCTGACTTCTGGCTAATAAAGGAAATTTATTTTCATTGCAATAGTGTG
TTGGAATTTTTTGTGTCTCTCACTCGGAAGGACATATGGGAGGGCAAATCATTTAAAACATCAGAATGAG
TATTTGGTTTAGAGTTTGGCAACATATGCCCATATGCTGGCTGCCATGAACAAAGGTTGGCTATAAAGAG
GTCATCAGTATATGAAACAGCCCCCTGCTGTCCATTCCTTATTCCATAGAAAAGCCTTGACTTGAGGTTA
GATTTTTTTTATATTTTGTTTTGTGTTATTTTTTTCTTTAACATCCCTAAAATTTTCCTTACATGTTTTA
CTAGCCAGATTTTTCCTCCTCTCCTGACTACTCCCAGTCATAGCTGTCCCTCTTCTCTTATGGAGATCCC
TCGACCTGCGCTGGTGCGTTTTTATGCTTGTAGTATTGTATAATGTTTTTAAGATCCAAGCTTCTGACCT
CTTCTCTTCCTCCCACAGGGCCTCGAGACAATTGCATCGATGGTACCAGTGAAAGTCTGCAATGAATTCG
AGTTGGCGCGCCTGTCATTCTAAATCTCTCTTTCAGCCTAAAGCTTTTTCCCCGTATCCCCCCAGGTGTC
TGCAGGCTCAAAGAGCAGCGAGAAGCGTTCAGAGGAAAGCGATCCCGTGCCACCTTCCCCGTGCCCGGGC
TGTCCCCGCACGCTGCCGGCTCGGGGATGCGGGGGGAGCGCCGGACCGGAGCGGAGCCCCGGGCGGCTCG
CTGCTGCCCCCTAGCGGGGGAGGGACGTAATTACATCCCTGGGGGCTTTGGGAGGGGGCTGTCCCCGTGA
GCTCCCAGGCGCGCCTGTCATTCTAAATCTCTCTTTCAGCCTAAAGCTTTTTCCCCGTATCCCCCCAGGT
GTCTGCAGGCTCAAAGAGCAGCGAGAAGCGTTCAGAGGAAAGCGATCCCGTGCCACCTTCCCCGTGCCCG
GGCTGTCCCCGCACGCTGCCGGCTCGGGGATGCGGGGGGAGCGCCGGACCGGAGCGGAGCCCCGGGCGGC
TCGCTGCTGCCCCCTAGCGGGGGAGGGACGTAATTACATCCCTGGGGGCTTTGGGGGGGGGCTGTCCCCG
TGAGCTCCCAGGCGCGCCAACTCGGTACCGTATCGATGTCGACGTTAACGCTAGTGATATCAACTTTGTA
TAGAAAAGTTGGCTCCGAATTCGCCCTTGACAGCAGAGATCCAGTTTGGTTAATTAATTGGCTCCGGTGC
CCGTCAGTGGGCAGAGCGCACATCGCCCACAGTCCCCGAGAAGTTGTGGGGAGGGGTCGGCAATTGAACC
GGTGCCTAGAGAAGGTGGCGCGGGGTAAACTGGGAAAGTGATGTCGTGTACTGGCTCCGCCTTTTTCCCG
AGGGTGGGGGAGAACCGTATATAAGTGCAGTAGTCGCCGTGAACGTTCTTTTTCGCAACGGGTTTGCCGC
CAGAACACAGGTAAGTGCCGTGTGTGGTTCCCGCGGGCCTGGCCTCTTTACGGGTTATGGCCCTTGCGTG
CCTTGAATTACTTCCACCTGGCTGCAGTACGTGATTCTTGATCCCGAGCTTCGGGTTGGAAGTGGGTGGG
AGAGTTCGAGGCCTTGCGCTTAAGGAGCCCCTTCGCCTCGTGCTTGAGTTGAGGCCTGGCCTGGGCGCTG
GGGCCGCCGCGTGCGAATCTGGTGGCACCTTCGCGCCTGTCTCGCTGCTTTCGATAAGTCTCTAGCCATT
TAAAATTTTTGATGACCTGCTGCGACGCTTTTTTTCTGGCAAGATAGTCTTGTAAATGCGGGCCAAGATC
TGCACACTGGTATTTCGGTTTTTGGGGCCGCGGGCGGCGACGGGGCCCGTGCGTCCCAGCGCACATGTTC
GGCGAGGCGGGGCCTGCGAGCGCGGCCACCGAGAATCGGACGGGGGTAGTCTCAAGCTGGCCGGCCTGCT
CTGGTGCCTGGCCTCGCGCCGCCGTGTATCGCCCCGCCCTGGGCGGCAAGGCTGGCCCGGTCGGCACCAG
TTGCGTGAGCGGAAAGATGGCCGCTTCCCGGCCCTGCTGCAGGGAGCTCAAAATGGAGGACGCGGCGCTC
GGGAGAGCGGGCGGGTGAGTCACCCACACAAAGGAAAAGGGCCTTTCCGTCCTCAGCCGTCGCTTCATGT
GACTCCACGGAGTACCGGGCGCCGTCCAGGCACCTCGATTAGTTCTCGAGCTTTTGGAGTACGTCGTCTT
TAGGTTGGGGGGAGGGGTTTTATGCGATGGAGTTTCCCCACACTGAGTGGGTGGAGACTGAAGTTAGGCC
AGCTTGGCACTTGATGTAATTCTCCTTGGAATTTGCCCTTTTTGAGTTTGGATCTTGGTTCATTCTCAAG
CCTCAGACAGTGGTTCAAAGTTTTTTTCTTCCATTTCAGGTGTCGTGAGAAGGGCGAATTCGACCCAAGT
TTGTACAAAAAAGCAGGCTGACCGCCACCATGGTGAGCAAGGGCGAGGAGCTGTTCACCGGGGTGGTGCC
CATCCTGGTCGAGCTGGACGGCGACGTAAACGGCCACAAGTTCAGCGTGAGGGGCGAGGGCGAGGGCGAT
GCCACCAACGGCAAGCTGACCCTGAAGTTCATCTGCACCACCGGCAAGCTGCCCGTGCCCTGGCCCACCC
TCGTGACCACCCTGAGCCACGGCGTGCAGTGCTTCGCCCGCTACCCCGACCACATGAAGCAGCACGACTT
CTTCAAGTCCGCCATGCCCGAAGGCTACGTCCAGGAGCGCACCATCTTCTTCAAGGACGACGGCACCTAC
AAGACCCGCGCCGAGGTGAAGTTCGAGGGCGACACCCTAGTGAACCGCATCGAGCTGAAGGGCGTCGACT
TCAAGGAGGACGGCAACATCCTGGGGCACAAGCTGGAGTACAACTTCAACAGCCACAACATCTATATCAT
GGCCGTCAAGCAGAAGAACGGCATCAAGGTGAACTTCAAGATCCGCCACAACGTGGAGGACGGCAGCGTG
CAGCTCGCCGACCACTACCAGCAGAACACCCCCATCGGCGACGGCCCCGTGCTGCTGCCCGACAGCCACT
ACCTGAGCACCCAGTCCGTGCTGAGCAAAGACCCCAACGAGAAGCGCGATCACATGGTCCTGCTGGAGTT
CCGCACCGCCGCCGGGATCACTCTCGGCATGGACGAGCTGTACAAGTAATACCCAGCTTTCTTGTACAAA
GTGGTACGCGTGAATTCACTCCTCAGGTGCAGGCTGCCTATCAGAAGGTGGTGGCTGGTGTGGCCAATGC
CCTGGCTCACAAATACCACTGAGATCTTTTTCCCTCTGCCAAAAATTATGGGGACATCATGAAGCCCCTT
GAGCATCTGACTTCTGGCTAATAAAGGAAATTTATTTTCATTGCAATAGTGTGTTGGAATTTTTTGTGTC
TCTCACTCGGAAGGACATATGGGAGGGCAAATCATTTAAAACATCAGAATGAGTATTTGGTTTAGAGTTT
GGCAACATATGCCCATATGCTGGCTGCCATGAACAAAGGTTGGCTATAAAGAGGTCATCAGTATATGAAA
CAGCCCCCTGCTGTCCATTCCTTATTCCATAGAAAAGCCTTGACTTGAGGTTAGATTTTTTTTATATTTT
GTTTTGTGTTATTTTTTTCTTTAACATCCCTAAAATTTTCCTTACATGTTTTACTAGCCAGATTTTTCCT
CCTCTCCTGACTACTCCCAGTCATAGCTGTCCCTCTTCTCTTATGGAGATCCCTCGACCTGCAGCCCAAG
CTTGGCGTAATCATGGTCATAGCTGTTTCCTGTGTGAAATTGTTATCCGCTCACAATTCCACACAACATA
CGAGCCGGAAGCATAAAGTGTAAAGCCTGGGGTGCCTAATGAGTGAGCTAACTCACATTAATTGCGTTGC
GCTCACTGCCCGCTTTCCAGTCGGGAAACCTGTCGTGCCAGCGGATCGACAGTACTAAGCTTGGTCTAAT
ACCCAATCTCTCGTCTTATCCAGATGTTTTATACGCCCTTAGACGTCAGGTGGCACTTTTCGGGGAAATG
TGCGCGGAACCCCTATTTGTTTATTTTTCTAAATACATTCAAATATGTATCCGCTCATGAGACAATAACC
CTGATAAATGCTTCAATAATATTGAAAAAGGAAGAGTATGCGCTCACGCAACTGGTCCAGAACCTTGACC
GAACGCAGCGGTGGTAACGGCGCAGTGGCGGTTTTCATGGCTTGTTATGACTGTTTTTTTTTGGGGTACA
GTCTATGCCTCGGGCATCCAAGCAGCAAGCGCGTTACGCCGTGGGTCGATGTTTGATGTTATGGAGCAGC
AACGATGTTACGCAGCAGGGCAGTCGCCCTAAAACAAAGTTAAACATCATGAGGGAAGCGGTGATCGCCG
AAGTATCGACTCAACTATCAGAGGTAGTTGGCGTCATCGAGCGCCATCTCGAACCGACGTTGCTGGCCGT
ACATTTGTACGGCTCCGCAGTGGATGGCGGCCTGAAGCCACACAGCGATATTGATTTGCTGGTTACGGTG
ACCGTAAGGCTTGATGAAACAACGCGGCGAGCTTTGATCAACGACCTTTTGGAAACTTCGGCTTCCCCTG
GAGAGAGCGAGATTCTCCGCGCTGTAGAAGTCACCATTGTTGTGCACGACGACATCATTCCGTGGCGTTA
TCCAGCTAAGCGCGAACTGCAATTTGGAGAATGGCAGCGCAATGACATTCTTGCAGGTATCTTCGAGCCA
GCCACGATCGACATTGATCTGGCTATCTTGCTGACAAAAGCAAGAGAACATAGCGTTGCCTTGGTAGGTC
CAGCGGCGGAGGAACTCTTTGATCCGGTTCCTGAACAGGATCTATTTGAGGCGCTAAATGAAACCTTAAC
GCTATGGAACTCGCCGCCCGACTGGGCTGGCGATGAGCGAAATGTAGTGCTTACGTTGTCCCGCATTTGG
TACAGCGCAGTAACCGGCAAAATCGCGCCGAAGGATGTCGCTGCCGACTGGGCAATGGAGCGCCTGCCGG
CCCAGTATCAGCCCGTCATACTTGAAGCTAGACAGGCTTATCTTGGACAAGAAGAAGATCGCTTGGCCTC
GCGCGCAGATCAGTTGGAAGAATTTGTCCATTACGTAAAAGGCGAGATCACCAAGGTAGTCGGCAAATAA
CTGTCAGACCAAGTTTACTCATATATACTTTAGATTGATTTAAAACTTCATTTTTAATTTAAAAGGATCT
AGGTGAAGATCCTTTTTGATAATCTCATGACCAAAATCCCTTAACGTGAGTTTTCGTTCCACTGAGCGTC
AGAGGTATCACTAGTATTACAGAGGTAAGTTATAACAGTCGCCTAACCCAATTGAGGGGATAACGCAGGA
AAGAACATGTGAGCAAAAGGCCAGCAAAAGGCCAGGAACCGTAAAAAGGCCGCGTTGCTGGCGTTTTTCC
ATAGGCTCCGCCCCCCTGACGAGCATCACAAAAATCGACGCTCAAGTCAGAGGTGGCGAAACCCGACAGG
ACTATAAAGATACCAGGCGTTTCCCCCTGGAAGCTCCCTCGTGCGCTCTCCTGTTCCGACCCTGCCGCTT
ACCGGATACCTGTCCGCCTTTCTCCCTTCGGGAAGCGTGGCGCTTTCTCATAGCTCACGCTGTAGGTATC
TCAGTTCGGTGTAGGTCGTTCGCTCCAAGCTGGGCTGTGTGCACGAACCCCCCGTTCAGCCCGACCGCTG
CGCCTTATCCGGTAACTATCGTCTTGAGTCCAACCCGGTAAGACACGACTTATCGCCACTGGCAGCAGCC
ACTGGTAACAGGATTAGCAGAGCGAGGTATGTAGGCGGTGCTACAGAGTTCTTGAAGTGGTGGCCTAACT
ACGGCTACACTAGAAGAACAGTATTTGGTATCTGCGCTCTGCTGAAGCCAGTTACCTTCGGAAAAAGAGT
TGGTAGCTCTTGATCCGGCAAACAAACCACCGCTGGTAGCGGTGGTTTTTTTGTTTGCAAGCAGCAGATT
ACGCGCAGAAAAAAAGGATCTCAAGAAGATCCTTTGATCTTTTCTACGGGGTCTGACGCTCAGTGGAACG
AAAACTCACGTTAAGGGATTTTGGTCATGAGATTATCAAAAAGGATCTTCACCTAGATCCTTTTAAATTA
AAAATGAAGTTTTAAATCAATCTAAAGTATATATGAGTAAACTTGGTCTGACAGTTACCAATGCTTAATC
AGTGAGGCACCTATCTCAGCGATCTGTCTATTTCGTTCATCCATAGTTGCCTGACTCCCCGTCGTGTAGA
TAACTACGATACGGGAGGGCTTACCATCTGGCCCCAGTGCTGCAATGATACCGCGAGAACCACGCTCACC
GGCTCCAGATTTATCAGCAATAAACCAGCCAGCCGGAAGGGCCGAGCGCAGAAGTGGTCCTGCAACTTTA
TCCGCCTCCATCCAGTCTATTAATTGTTGCCGGGAAGCTAGAGTAAGTAGTTCGCCAGTTAATAGTTTGC
GCAACGTTGTTGCCATTGCTACAGGCATCGTGGTGTCACGCTCGTCGTTTGGTATGGCTTCATTCAGCTC
CGGTTCCCAACGATCAAGGCGAGTTACATGATCCCCCATGTTGTGCAAAAAAGCGGTTAGCTCCTTCGGT
CCTCCGATCGTTGTCAGAAGTAAGTTGGCCGCAGTGTTATCACTCATGGTTATGGCAGCACTGCATAATT
CTCTTACTGTCATGCCATCCGTAAGATGCTTTTCTGTGACTGGTGAGTACTCAACCAAGTCATTCTGAGA
ATAGTGTATGCGGCGACCGAGTTGCTCTTGCCCGGCGTCAATACGGGATAATACCGCGCCACATAGCAGA
ACTTTAAAAGTGCTCATCATTGGAAAACGTTCTTCGGGGCGAAAACTCTCAAGGATCTTACCGCTGTTGA
GATCCAGTTCGATGTAACCCACTCGTGCACCCAACTGATCTTCAGCATCTTTTACTTTCACCAGCGTTTC
TGGGTGAGCAAAAACAGGAAGGCAAAATGCCGCAAAAAAGGGAATAAGGGCGACACGGAAATGTTGAATA
CTCATACTCTTCCTTTTTCAATATTATTGAAGCATTTATCAAGGTTATTGTCTCATGAGCGGATACATAT
TTGAATGTACCGAATTTCTCGAGGGCTTGTCGACGACGGCGGTCTCCGTCGTCAGGATCATGAATTCGAC
CGCCTGTCTCAAGGTGCCACCATGACCGAGTACAAGCCCACGGTGCGCCTCGCCACCCGCGACGACGTCC
CCCGGGCCGTACGCACCCTCGCCGCCGCGTTCGCCGACTACCCCGCCACGCGCCACACCGTCGACCCGGA
CCGCCACATCGAGCGGGTCACCGAGCTGCAAGAACTCTTCCTCACGCGCGTCGGGCTCGACATCGGCAAG
GTGTGGGTCGCGGACGACGGCGCCGCGGTGGCGGTCTGGACCACGCCGGAGAGCGTCGAAGCGGGGGCGG
TGTTCGCCGAGATCGGCCCGCGCATGGCCGAGTTGAGCGGTTCCCGGCTGGCCGCGCAGCAACAGATGGA
AGGCCTCCTGGCGCCGCACCGGCCCAAGGAGCCCGCGTGGTTCCTGGCCACCGTCGGCGTCTCGCCCGAC
CACCAGGGCAAGGGTCTGGGCAGCGCCGTCGTGCTCCCCGGAGTGGAGGCGGCCGAGCGCGCCGGGGTGC
CCGCCTTCCTGGAGACATCCGCGCCCCGCAACCTCCCCTTCTACGAGCGGCTCGGCTTCACCGTCACCGC
CGACGTCGAGGTGCCCGAAGGACCGCGCACCTGGTGCATGACCCGCAAGCCCGGTGCCTGAGCTTTGAGA
CTACGCGTGAATTCACTCCTCAGGTGCAGGCTGCCTATCAGAAGGTGGTGGCTGGTGTGGCCAATGCCCT
GGCTCACAAATACCACTGAGATCTTTTTCCCTCTGCCAAAAATTATGGGGACATCATGAAGCCCCTTGAG
CATCTGACTTCTGGCTAATAAAGGAAATTTATTTTCATTGCAATAGTGTGTTGGAATTTTTTGTGTCTCT
CACTCGGAAGGACATATGGGAGGGCAAATCATTTAAAACATCAGAATGAGTATTTGGTTTAGAGTTTGGC
AACATATGCCCATATGCTGGCTGCCATGAACAAAGGTTGGCTATAAAGAGGTCATCAGTATATGAAACAG
CCCCCTGCTGTCCATTCCTTATTCCATAGAAAAGCCTTGACTTGAGGTTAGATTTTTTTTATATTTTGTT
TTGTGTTATTTTTTTCTTTAACATCCCTAAAATTTTCCTTACATGTTTTACTAGCCAGATTTTTCCTCCT
CTCCTGACTACTCCCAGTCATAGCTGTCCCTCTTCTCTTATGGAGATCCCTCGACCTGCAGCCCAAGCTT
GAATTCTCTAGAATTACCCTGTTATCCCTAGGTTTACCGAGCTCTTATTGGTTTTCAAACTTCATTGACT
GTGCCGGAGCCTCGAGACAATTGATTAACATCGATACGGTACCGAGTTGGCGCGCCTGGGAGCTCACGGG
GACAGCCCCCCCCCAAAGCCCCCAGGGATGTAATTACGTCCCTCCCCCGCTAGGGGGCAGCAGCGAGCCG
CCCGGGGCTCCGCTCCGGTCCGGCGCTCCCCCCGCATCCCCGAGCCGGCAGCGTGCGGGGACAGCCCGGG
CACGGGGAAGGTGGCACGGGATCGCTTTCCTCTGAACGCTTCTCGCTGCTCTTTGAGCCTGCAGACACCT
GGGGGGATACGGGGAAAAAGCTTTAGG
